Addgene plasmid #88433: pDONR223-ZNF223
Purpose: Donor Vector containing ZNF223 transcription factor, part of the Human TFome Collection
Depositing lab: Marc Vidal. Depositing organization: Dana-Farber Cancer Institute. Publication: A comprehensive library of human transcription factors for cell fate engineering. Ng AHM, Khoshakhlagh P, Rojo Arias JE, Pasquini G, Wang K, Swiersy A, Shipman SL, Appleton E, Kiaee K, Kohman RE, Vernet A, Dysart M, Leeper K, Saylor W, Huang JY, Graveline A, Taipale J, Hill DE, Vidal M, Melero-Martin JM, Busskamp V, Church GM. Nat Biotechnol. 2021 Apr;39(4):510-519. doi: 10.1038/s41587-020-0742-6. Epub 2020 Nov 30. PubMed 33257861.
Backbone
  Vector backbone: pDONR223
  Backbone manufacturer: Invitrogen
  Backbone size w/o insert (bp): 3000
  Vector type: Gateway Donor Vector
Growth in bacteria
  Bacterial resistance: Spectinomycin, 50 μg/mL
  Growth temperature: 37°C
  Growth strain: DH5alpha
  Copy number: High Copy
Gene/Insert
  Gene/Insert name: ZNF223
  Species: H. sapiens (human)
  Insert size (bp): 1449
  Mutation: Last nucleotide of stop codon removed to allow for Gateway C-terminal fusions
  Entrez Gene: ZNF223
  Cloning method: Gateway Cloning
  Sequencing primers: 5′ M13F(-21); 3′ M13R
Terms and licenses: Academic/Nonprofit Terms; Industry Terms: Not Available to Industry
Depositor comments: Represents the ORFeome subset of the TFome
How to cite: pDONR223-ZNF223 was a gift from Marc Vidal (Addgene plasmid # 88433 ; http://n2t.net/addgene:88433 ; RRID:Addgene_88433)
