[The description below was written by a language model from this plasmid's Addgene catalogue record.]
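Description:
pDONR223-ZNF223 is a Gateway donor-backbone clone (functionally an entry clone) carrying the open reading frame of human ZNF223, a zinc finger transcription factor. It belongs to the Human TFome Collection, and the record identifies it as part of the ORFeome-derived subset of that library. The backbone is pDONR223, listed at about 3 kb without insert, and the ZNF223 insert is recorded as 1449 bp. The plasmid is maintained in E. coli at high copy number under spectinomycin selection. No feature table accompanies the record, so the origin of replication and the exact recombination sites are not stated. In a Gateway clone of this type, however, the ORF is normally flanked by attL sites generated by the BP reaction.

The vector is a shuttle for the coding sequence rather than an expression construct. The record lists no promoter, tag or reporter, and donor backbones of this kind are not designed to express the insert in eukaryotic cells. Instead, the ORF is moved by LR recombination into destination vectors that supply the promoter, selection markers and any fusion partners. A deliberate modification supports this use: the last nucleotide of the stop codon has been removed, so translation can continue past the end of ZNF223 into a C-terminal tag or fusion encoded by the destination vector. M13 forward and reverse primer sites flank the insert for sequence verification. Within the TFome project, such clones serve as source material for building transcription factor expression libraries used in cell fate engineering screens.
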