>Addgene plasmid #88433 | pDONR223-ZNF223 | depositor partial sequence | sequence record 172037 | insert
ATGACCATGTCCAAGGAGGCAGTGACCTTCAAGGATGTGGCAGTGGTCTTCACTGAGGAGGAGCTGGGGC
TGCTGGACCTTGCCCAGAGGAAGCTGTATCGAGATGTGATGCTGGAGAACTTCAGGAACCTGCTGTCAGT
GGGGCATCAACCATTCCACCGAGATACTTTCCACTTTCTAAGGGAGGAAAAGTTTTGGATGATGGATATA
GCAACCCAAAGAGAAGGGAATTCAGGAGGCAAGATCCAACCTGAGATGAAGACTTTTCCAGAAGCAGGAC
CACATGAAGGGTGGTCCTGCCAGCAGATCTGGGAAGAAATTGCAAGTGATTTAACCAGGCCTCAAGACTC
TACCATAAAGAGCTCTCAGTTCTTTGAACAGGGTGATGCCCACTCCCAGGTTGAGGAAGGAATATCTATA
ATGCACACAGGACAGAAACCTTCCAATTGTGGGAAGTGTAAACAATCCTTCAGTGATATGTCCATCTTTG
ATCTTCCTCAGCAAATACGCTCAGCAGAGAAGTCTCATTCCTGTGATGAGTGTGGAAAAAGCTTCTGTTA
CATCTCAGCACTTCATATTCATCAGAGAGTCCACCTGGGAGAGAAACTCTTTAAGTGTGACGTGTGTGGT
AAGGAATTCAGTCAGAGTTTACATCTGCAAACTCATCAGAGAGTCCATACTGGAGAGAAACCTTTCAAAT
GTGAACAATGTGGGAGAGGCTTCAGATGTAGATCAGCACTTACAGTTCATTGCAAATTACACATGGGAGA
GAAACATTATAATTGTGAGGCATGTGGGAGGGCCTTCATTCATGATTTCCAGCTTCAGAAACATCAGAGA
ATTCACACAGGGGAGAAGCCATTCAAATGTGAGATATGTAGTGTGAGCTTCCGTCTTAGGTCAAGTCTTA
ATAGGCATTGTGTGGTCCACACAGGAAAGAAACCAAACAGCACTGGGGAATATGGAAAAGGCTTCATTCG
TAGGCTGGATTTGTGTAAGCATCAGACGATCCACACAGGAGAGAAACCATATAATTGTAAAGAATGTGGG
AAGAGCTTCAGACGGTCCTCCTATCTTTTGATCCATCAGCGAGTCCACACTGGAGAAAAGCCATACAAAT
GTGACAAGTGTGGGAAGAGCTACATTACTAAGTCAGGTCTTGACTTGCACCACAGAGCCCACACAGGAGA
GAGACCTTATAACTGTGATGACTGTGGGAAGAGCTTTAGACAGGCCTCAAGTATTTTGAATCATAAGAGA
CTCCATTGCCGAAAAAAACCATTCAAATGTGAGGATTGTGGAAAGAAGCTTGTATACCGGTCATACCGTA
AAGACCAACAAAAAAACCACAGTGGAGAAAATCCATCCAAATGTGAAGACTGTGGGAAGCGCTACAAGAG
GCGCTTGAATCTTGATATAATTTTATCATTATTTTTAAATGACACGTAA
